Addgene plasmid #211800: pLV-SFFV-Emerald-WPRE-UbC-MCS
Purpose: Lentiviral vector plasmid expressing Emerald under the spleen focus-forming virus (SFFV) promoter and containing a multiple cloning site (MCS) under the Ubiquitin C (UbC) promoter
Depositing lab: Richard Eva & Bart Nieuwenhuis. Depositing organization: University of Cambridge.
Backbone
  Vector backbone: pHRsinUbEm
  Vector type: Mammalian Expression, Lentiviral
Growth in bacteria
  Bacterial resistance: Ampicillin, 100 μg/mL
  Growth temperature: 37°C
  Growth strain: NEB Stable
  Copy number: High Copy
Gene/Insert 1
  Gene/Insert name: Emerald (alt name: EmGFP)
  Species: A. victoria
  Insert size (bp): 717
  Promoter: SFFV
  Cloning method: Unknown
  Sequencing primers: 5′ n/a
Gene/Insert 2
  Gene/Insert name: multiple cloning site
  Species: Synthetic
  Promoter: UbC
  Cloning method: Unknown
  Sequencing primers: 5′ n/a
Resource information
  A portion of this plasmid was derived from a plasmid made by: VectorBuilder
Terms and licenses: Academic/Nonprofit Terms; Industry Terms: Not Available to Industry
How to cite: pLV-SFFV-Emerald-WPRE-UbC-MCS was a gift from Richard Eva & Bart Nieuwenhuis (Addgene plasmid # 211800 ; http://n2t.net/addgene:211800 ; RRID:Addgene_211800)
