[The description below was written by a language model from this plasmid's Addgene catalogue record and pLannotate feature annotations shown in this document.]
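Description:
pLV-SFFV-Emerald-WPRE-UbC-MCS is a dual-promoter HIV-1-based lentiviral transfer plasmid built on the pHRsinUbEm backbone, intended for mammalian expression after packaging into viral particles. In bacteria it is maintained through a high-copy ColE1/pUC-type origin and selected with ampicillin via the bla (AmpR) gene. The sequenced record is about 10.8 kb. Outside the proviral region it carries remnants typical of older pHR-family backbones: fragments of pBR322 elements (TcR, bom, rop) and an SV40 promoter–gpt cassette with the SV40 small t intron and poly(A) signal. These are annotated largely as fragments and are not part of the stated purpose.

The viral cassette runs from an HIV-1 5' LTR (annotated as truncated, and apparently spanning the plasmid's numbering origin, since an LTR fragment lies at the end of the record) to a self-inactivating ΔU3 3' LTR. In between are the Ψ packaging signal with a partial gag sequence, the Rev response element for Rev-dependent nuclear export of the genomic RNA, and the cPPT/CTS, which aids nuclear import and transduction. The payload has two units in the same orientation. The spleen focus-forming virus (SFFV) LTR promoter drives the 717 bp Emerald (EmGFP) green fluorescent protein from Aequorea victoria, followed by a WPRE (annotated as a fragment) that boosts transcript stability and expression. Immediately downstream, the human ubiquitin C (UbC) promoter precedes a synthetic multiple cloning site, which sits in the short interval before the 3' LTR but is not separately annotated in the feature table.

The vector thus serves as a cloning platform: a gene of interest inserted at the MCS is expressed from UbC while transduced cells are independently marked by Emerald fluorescence. As supplied, it can serve as a fluorescent control.
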