Features (pLannotate 1.2.2; 33 found; start..end, strand, type, name):
     48..305     +  LTR            5' LTR (truncated): truncated 5' long terminal repeat (LTR) from HIV-1
    352..477     +  misc_feature   HIV-1 Ψ: packaging signal of human immunodeficiency virus type 1
    461..799     +  CDS            HIV-1 gag (fragment): gag protein from human immunodeficiency virus 1; gag
    974..1207    +  misc_feature   RRE: The Rev response element (RRE) of HIV-1 allows for Rev-dependent mRNA export from the nucleus to the cytoplasm.
   1584..1684    +  CDS            Rev (fragment): human immunodeficiency virus 1 (HIV-1) Rev protein; rev; enhances nuclear export of unspliced and incompletely spliced viral mRNAs
   1721..1838    +  misc_feature   cPPT/CTS: central polypurine tract and central termination sequence of HIV-1
   1875..1907    -  misc_feature   MCS (fragment): pBluescript multiple cloning site
   1991..2398    +  promoter       SFFV promoter: spleen focus-forming virus long terminal repeat (LTR) promoter
   2419..3135    +  CDS            Emerald: Emerald is a basic (constitutively fluorescent) green fluorescent protein published in 1998, derived from Aequorea victoria. It is reported to be a very rapidly-maturing weak dimer.
   3150..3180    +  misc_feature   MCS (fragment): pUC18/19 multiple cloning site
   3181..3199    +  misc_feature   MCS (fragment): pBluescript multiple cloning site
   3199..3704    +  misc_feature   WPRE (fragment): woodchuck hepatitis virus posttranscriptional regulatory element
   3697..4883    +  promoter       UbC promoter: human ubiquitin C promoter
   4983..5051    +  CDS            nef (fragment): NEF_HV1Z2 - Experimental evidence at protein level: Swiss-Prot protein existence level 1. Extracellular Nef protein targets CD4(+) T-lymphocytes for apoptosis by interacting with CXCR4 surface receptors. From Human immunodeficiency virus type 1 group M subtype D (isolate Z2/CDC-Z34) (HIV-1).
   5053..5286    +  LTR            3' LTR (ΔU3): self-inactivating 3' long terminal repeat (LTR) from HIV-1
   5311..5329    -  promoter       SP6 promoter: promoter for bacteriophage SP6 RNA polymerase
   5557..5836    +  CDS            TcR (fragment): tetracycline efflux protein; tet; confers resistance to tetracycline
   5837..5885    -  misc_feature   bom (fragment): basis of mobility region from pBR322
   5987..6022    -  CDS            rop (fragment): Rop protein, which maintains plasmids at low copy number; rop
   6117..6221    +  promoter       AmpR promoter: bla
   6222..7082    +  CDS            AmpR: β-lactamase; bla; confers resistance to ampicillin, carbenicillin, and related antibiotics
   7253..7841    +  rep_origin     ori: high-copy-number ColE1/pMB1/pBR322/pUC origin of replication
   8024..8080    +  CDS            lacI (fragment): lac repressor; lacI; The lac repressor binds to the lac operator to inhibit transcription in E. coli. This inhibition can be relieved by adding lactose or isopropyl-β-D-thiogalactopyranoside (IPTG).
   8087..8416    +  promoter       SV40 promoter: SV40 enhancer and early promoter
   8616..8735    +  CDS            gpt (fragment): XGPT_ECOLI - Also known as gpp, gxu. Experimental evidence at protein level: Swiss-Prot protein existence level 1. Purine salvage pathway enzyme that catalyzes the transfer of the ribosyl-5-phosphate group from 5-phospho-alpha-D-ribose 1- diphosphate (PRPP) to the N9 position of the 6-oxopurines guanine and xanthine to form the corresponding ribonucleotides GMP (guanosine 5'- monophosphate) and XMP (xanthosine 5'-monophosphate), with the release of PPi. To a lesser extent, also acts on hypoxanthine (PubMed:9100006, PubMed:3886014). Does not ribophosphorylate adenine (PubMed:3886014). From Esch
   8735..9070    +  CDS            gpt (fragment): XGPT_ECOLI - Also known as gpp, gxu. Experimental evidence at protein level: Swiss-Prot protein existence level 1. Purine salvage pathway enzyme that catalyzes the transfer of the ribosyl-5-phosphate group from 5-phospho-alpha-D-ribose 1- diphosphate (PRPP) to the N9 position of the 6-oxopurines guanine and xanthine to form the corresponding ribonucleotides GMP (guanosine 5'- monophosphate) and XMP (xanthosine 5'-monophosphate), with the release of PPi. To a lesser extent, also acts on hypoxanthine (PubMed:9100006, PubMed:3886014). Does not ribophosphorylate adenine (PubMed:3886014). From Esch
   9165..9470    +  CDS            frsA (fragment): FRSA_ECOLI - Also known as yafA. Experimental evidence at protein level: Swiss-Prot protein existence level 1. Catalyzes the hydrolysis of esters (PubMed:15808744). Displays esterase activity toward pNP-butyrate (PubMed:15808744). May stimulate mixed-acid fermentation by acting as a fermentation/respiration switch that down-regulates respiration and up- regulates fermentation rates (PubMed:15169777). From Escherichia coli (strain K12).
   9474..9548    +  CDS            small t antigen (fragment): SV40 (simian virus 40) small t antigen
   9550..9615    +  intron         small t intron: SV40 (simian virus 40) small t antigen intron
   9745..9765    +  CDS            SV40 NLS: nuclear localization signal of SV40 (simian virus 40) large T antigen
  10084..10167   +  CDS            large T antigen (fragment): large T antigen from SV40 (simian virus 40)
  10190..10324   +  polyA_signal   SV40 poly(A) signal: SV40 polyadenylation signal
  10492..10820   +  LTR            3' LTR (fragment): 3' long terminal repeat (LTR) from HIV-1
>Addgene plasmid #211800 | pLV-SFFV-Emerald-WPRE-UbC-MCS | addgene full sequence | sequence record 418102 | Addgene NGS Result
TGATATCGAGCTTGCTACAAGGGACTTTCCGCTGGGGACTTTCCAGGGAGGCGTGGCCTGGGCGGGACTG
GGGAGTGGCGAGCCCTCAGATCCTGCATATAAGCAGCTGCTTTTTGCCTGTACTGGGTCTCTCTGGTTAG
ACCAGATCTGAGCCTGGGAGCTCTCTGGCTAACTAGGGAACCCACTGCTTAAGCCTCAATAAAGCTTGCC
TTGAGTGCTTCAAGTAGTGTGTGCCCGTCTGTTGTGTGACTCTGGTAACTAGAGATCCCTCAGACCCTTT
TAGTCAGTGTGGAAAATCTCTAGCAGTGGCGCCCGAACAGGGACTTGAAAGCGAAAGGGAAACCAGAGGA
GCTCTCTCGACGCAGGACTCGGCTTGCTGAAGCGCGCACGGCAAGAGGCGAGGGGCGGCGACTGGTGAGT
ACGCCAAAAATTTTGACTAGCGGAGGCTAGAAGGAGAGAGATGGGTGCGAGAGCGTCAGTATTAAGCGGG
GGAGAATTAGATCGCGATGGGAAAAAATTCGGTTAAGGCCAGGGGGAAAGAAAAAATATAAATTAAAACA
TATAGTATGGGCAAGCAGGGAGCTAGAACGATTCGCAGTTAATCCTGGCCTGTTAGAAACATCAGAAGGC
TGTAGACAAATACTGGGACAGCTACAACCATCCCTTCAGACAGGATCAGAAGAACTTAGATCATTATATA
ATACAGTAGCAACCCTCTATTGTGTGCATCAAAGGATAGAGATAAAAGACACCAAGGAAGCTTTAGACAA
GATAGAGGAAGAGCAAAACAAAAGTAAGACCACCGCACAGCAAGCGGCCGGCCGCTGATCTTCAGACCTG
GAGGAGGAGATATGAGGGACAATTGGAGAAGTGAATTATATAAATATAAAGTAGTAAAAATTGAACCATT
AGGAGTAGCACCCACCAAGGCAAAGAGAAGAGTGGTGCAGAGAGAAAAAAGAGCAGTGGGAATAGGAGCT
TTGTTCCTTGGGTTCTTGGGAGCAGCAGGAAGCACTATGGGCGCAGCGTCAATGACGCTGACGGTACAGG
CCAGACAATTATTGTCTGGTATAGTGCAGCAGCAGAACAATTTGCTGAGGGCTATTGAGGCGCAACAGCA
TCTGTTGCAACTCACAGTCTGGGGCATCAAGCAGCTCCAGGCAAGAATCCTGGCTGTGGAAAGATACCTA
AAGGATCAACAGCTCCTGGGGATTTGGGGTTGCTCTGGAAAACTCATTTGCACCACTGCTGTGCCTTGGA
ATGCTAGTTGGAGTAATAAATCTCTGGAACAGATTTGGAATCACACGACCTGGATGGAGTGGGACAGAGA
AATTAACAATTACACAAGCTTAATACACTCCTTAATTGAAGAATCGCAAAACCAGCAAGAAAAGAATGAA
CAAGAATTATTGGAATTAGATAAATGGGCAAGTTTGTGGAATTGGTTTAACATAACAAATTGGCTGTGGT
ATATAAAATTATTCATAATGATAGTAGGAGGCTTGGTAGGTTTAAGAATAGTTTTTGCTGTACTTTCTAT
AGTGAATAGAGTTAGGCAGGGATATTCACCATTATCGTTTCAGACCCACCTCCCAACCCCGAGGGGACCC
GACAGGCCCGAAGGAATAGAAGAAGAAGGTGGAGAGAGAGACAGAGACAGATCCATTCGATTAGTGAACG
GATCTCGACGGTATCGCCAAATGGCAGTATTCATCCACAATTTTAAAAGAAAAGGGGGGATTGGGGGGTA
CAGTGCAGGGGAAAGAATAGTAGACATAATAGCAACAGACATACAAACTAAAGAATTACAAAAACAAATT
ACAAAAATTCAAAATTTTCGGGTTTATTACAGGGACAGCAGAGATCCAGTTTGGATCGATAAGCTTGATA
TCGAATTCCTGCAGCCCCGATAAAATAAAAGATTTTATTTAGTCTCCAGAAAAAGGGGGGAATGAAAGAC
CCCACCTGTAGGTTTGGCAAGCTAGCTGCAGTAACGCCATTTTGCAAGGCATGGAAAAATACCAAACCAA
GAATAGAGAAGTTCAGATCAAGGGCGGGTACATGAAAATAGCTAACGTTGGGCCAAACAGGATATCTGCG
GTGAGCAGTTTCGGCCCCGGCCCGGGGCCAAGAACAGATGGTCACCGCAGTTTCGGCCCCGGCCCGAGGC
CAAGAACAGATGGTCCCCAGATATGGCCCAACCCTCAGCAGTTTCTTAAGACCCATCAGATGTTTCCAGG
CTCCCCCAAGGACCTGAAATGACCCTGCGCCTTATTTGAATTAACCAATCAGCCTGCTTCTCGCTTCTGT
TCGCGCGCTTCTGCTTCCCGAGCTCTATAAAAGAGCTCACAACCCCTCACTCGGCGCGCCAGTCCTCCGA
CAGACTGAGTCGCCCGGGGGGATCCACCGGTCGCCACCATGGTGAGCAAGGGCGAGGAGCTGTTCACCGG
GGTGGTGCCCATCCTGGTCGAGCTGGACGGCGACGTAAACGGCCACAAGTTCAGCGTGTCCGGCGAGGGC
GAGGGCGATGCCACCTACGGCAAGCTGACCCTGAAGTTCATCTGCACCACCGGCAAGCTGCCCGTGCCCT
GGCCCACCCTCGTGACCACCTTGACCTACGGCGTGCAGTGCTTCGCCCGCTACCCCGACCACATGAAGCA
GCACGACTTCTTCAAGTCCGCCATGCCCGAAGGCTACGTCCAGGAGCGCACCATCTTCTTCAAGGACGAC
GGCAACTACAAGACCCGCGCCGAGGTGAAGTTCGAGGGCGACACCCTGGTGAACCGCATCGAGCTGAAGG
GCATCGACTTCAAGGAGGACGGCAACATCCTGGGGCACAAGCTGGAGTACAACTACAACAGCCACAAGGT
CTATATCACCGCCGACAAGCAGAAGAACGGCATCAAGGTGAACTTCAAGACCCGCCACAACATCGAGGAC
GGCAGCGTGCAGCTCGCCGACCACTACCAGCAGAACACCCCCATCGGCGACGGCCCCGTGCTGCTGCCCG
ACAACCACTACCTGAGCACCCAGTCCGCCCTGAGCAAAGACCCCAACGAGAAGCGCGATCACATGGTCCT
GCTGGAGTTCGTGACCGCCGCCGGGATCACTCTCGGCATGGACGAGCTGTACAAGTAAAGCGGCCGCGAC
TCTAGAGTCGACCTGCAGGCATGCAAGCTTGATATCAAGCTTATCGATAATCAACCTCTGGATTACAAAA
TTTGTGAAAGATTGACTGGTATTCTTAACTATGTTGCTCCTTTTACGCTATGTGGATACGCTGCTTTAAT
GCCTTTGTATCATGCTATTGCTTCCCGTATGGCTTTCATTTTCTCCTCCTTGTATAAATCCTGGTTGCTG
TCTCTTTATGAGGAGTTGTGGCCCGTTGTCAGGCAACGTGGCGTGGTGTGCACTGTGTTTGCTGACGCAA
CCCCCACTGGTTGGGGCATTGCCACCACCTGTCAGCTCCTTTCCGGGACTTTCGCTTTCCCCCTCCCTAT
TGCCACGGCGGAACTCATCGCCGCCTGCCTTGCCCGCTGCTGGACAGGGGCTCGGCTGTTGGGCACTGAC
AATTCCGTGGTGTTGTCGGGGAAATCATCGTCCTTTCCTTGGCTGCTCGCCTGTGTTGCCACCTGGATTC
TGCGCGGGACGTCCTTCTGCTACGTCCCTTCGGCCCTCAATCCAGCGGACCTTCCTTCCCGCGGGCGCCC
CCCTCCTCACGGCGAGCGCTGCCACGTCAGACGAAGGGCGCAGCGAGCGTCCTGATCCTTCCGCCCGGAC
GCTCAGGACAGCGGCCCGCTGCTCATAAGACTCGGCCTTAGAACCCCAGTATCAGCAGAAGGACATTTTA
GGACGGGACTTGGGTGACTCTAGGGCACTGGTTTTCTTTCCAGAGAGCGGAACAGGCGAGGAAAAGTAGT
CCCTTCTCGGCGATTCTGCGGAGGGATCTCCGTGGGGCGGTGAACGCCGATGATTATATAAGGACGCGCC
GGGTGTGGCACAGCTAGTTCCGTCGCAGCCGGGATTTGGGTCGCGGTTCTTGTTTGTGGATCGCTGTGAT
CGTCACTTGGTGAGTAGCGGGCTGCTGGGCTGGCCGGGGCTTTCGTGGCCGCCGGGCCGCTCGGTGGGAC
GGAAGCGTGTGGAGAGACCGCCAAGGGCTGTAGTCTGGGTCCGCGAGCAAGGTTGCCCTGAACTGGGGGT
TGGGGGGAGCGCAGCAAAATGGCGGCTGTTCCCGAGTCTTGAATGGAAGACGCTTGTGAGGCGGGCTGTG
AGGTCGTTGAAACAAGGTGGGGGGCATGGTGGGCGGCAAGAACCCAAGGTCTTGAGGCCTTCGCTAATGC
GGGAAAGCTCTTATTCGGGTGAGATGGGCTGGGGCACCATCTGGGGACCCTGACGTGAAGTTTGTCACTG
ACTGGAGAACTCGGTTTGTCGTCTGTTGCGGGGGCGGCAGTTATGGCGGTGCCGTTGGGCAGTGCACCCG
TACCTTTGGGAGCGCGCGCCCTCGTCGTGTCGTGACGTCACCCGTTCTGTTGGCTTATAATGCAGGGTGG
GGCCACCTGCCGGTAGGTGTGCGGTAGGCTTTTCTCCGTCGCAGGACGCAGGGTTCGGGCCTAGGGTAGG
CTCTCCTGAATCGACAGGCGCCGGACCTCTGGTGAGGGGAGGGATAAGTGAGGCGTCAGTTTCTTTGGTC
GGTTTTATGTACCTATCTTCTTAAGTAGCTGAAGCTCCGGTTTTGAACTATGCGCTCGGGGTTGGCGAGT
GTGTTTTGTGAAGTTTTTTAGGCACCTTTTGAAATGTAATCATTTGGGTCAATATGTAATTTTCAGTGTT
AGACTAGTAAATTGTCCGCTAAATTCTGGCCGTTTTTGGCTTTTTTGTTAGACGAAGCTTGGTACCGAGC
TCGGATCAATTCTTCGAAATCGTGGCCAGTTTAAACCCAACAACCTACTGGCGGACCGCTCGAGGGAATT
AATTCGAGCTCGGTACCTTTAAGACCAATGACTTACAAGGCAGCTGTAGATCTTAGCCACTTTTTAAAAG
AAAAGGGGGGACTGGAAGGGCTAATTCACTCCCAACGAAGACAAGATCTGCTTTTTGCTTGTACTGGGTC
TCTCTGGTTAGACCAGATCTGAGCCTGGGAGCTCTCTGGCTAACTAGGGAACCCACTGCTTAAGCCTCAA
TAAAGCTTGCCTTGAGTGCTTCAAGTAGTGTGTGCCCGTCTGTTGTGTGACTCTGGTAACTAGAGATCCC
TCAGACCCTTTTAGTCAGTGTGGAAAATCTCTAGCAGCATCTAGAATTAATTCCGTGTATTCTATAGTGT
CACCTAAATCGTATGTGTATGATACATAAGGTTATGTATTAATTGTAGCCGCGTTCTAACGACAATATGT
ACAAGCCTAATTGTGTAGCATCTGGCTTACTGAAGCAGACCCTATCATCTCTCTCGTAAACTGCCGTCAG
AGTCGGTTTGGTTGGACGAACCTTCTGAGTTTCTGGTAACGCCGTCCCGCACCCGGAAATGGTCAGCGAA
CCAATCAGCAGGGTCATCGCTAGCCAGATCCTCTACGCCGGACGCATCGTGGCCGGCATCACCGGCGCCA
CAGGTGCGGTTGCTGGCGCCTATATCGCCGACATCACCGATGGGGAAGATCGGGCTCGCCACTTCGGGCT
CATGAGCGCTTGTTTCGGCGTGGGTATGGTGGCAGGCCCCGTGGCCGGGGGACTGTTGGGCGCCATCTCC
TTGCATGCACCATTCCTTGCGGCGGCGGTGCTCAACGGCCTCAACCTACTACTGGGCTGCTTCCTAATGC
AGGAGTCGCATAAGGGAGAGCGTCGAATGGTGCACTCTCAGTACAATCTGCTCTGATGCCGCATAGTTAA
GCCAGCCCCGACACCCGCCAACACCCGCTGACGCGCCCTGACGGGCTTGTCTGCTCCCGGCATCCGCTTA
CAGACAAGCTGTGACCGTCTCCGGGAGCTGCATGTGTCAGAGGTTTTCACCGTCATCACCGAAACGCGCG
AGACGAAAGGGCCTCGTGATACGCCTATTTTTATAGGTTAATGTCATGATAATAATGGTTTCTTAGACGT
CAGGTGGCACTTTTCGGGGAAATGTGCGCGGAACCCCTATTTGTTTATTTTTCTAAATACATTCAAATAT
GTATCCGCTCATGAGACAATAACCCTGATAAATGCTTCAATAATATTGAAAAAGGAAGAGTATGAGTATT
CAACATTTCCGTGTCGCCCTTATTCCCTTTTTTGCGGCATTTTGCCTTCCTGTTTTTGCTCACCCAGAAA
CGCTGGTGAAAGTAAAAGATGCTGAAGATCAGTTGGGTGCACGAGTGGGTTACATCGAACTGGATCTCAA
CAGCGGTAAGATCCTTGAGAGTTTTCGCCCCGAAGAACGTTTTCCAATGATGAGCACTTTTAAAGTTCTG
CTATGTGGCGCGGTATTATCCCGTATTGACGCCGGGCAAGAGCAACTCGGTCGCCGCATACACTATTCTC
AGAATGACTTGGTTGAGTACTCACCAGTCACAGAAAAGCATCTTACGGATGGCATGACAGTAAGAGAATT
ATGCAGTGCTGCCATAACCATGAGTGATAACACTGCGGCCAACTTACTTCTGACAACGATCGGAGGACCG
AAGGAGCTAACCGCTTTTTTGCACAACATGGGGGATCATGTAACTCGCCTTGATCGTTGGGAACCGGAGC
TGAATGAAGCCATACCAAACGACGAGCGTGACACCACGATGCCTGTAGCAATGGCAACAACGTTGCGCAA
ACTATTAACTGGCGAACTACTTACTCTAGCTTCCCGGCAACAATTAATAGACTGGATGGAGGCGGATAAA
GTTGCAGGACCACTTCTGCGCTCGGCCCTTCCGGCTGGCTGGTTTATTGCTGATAAATCTGGAGCCGGTG
AGCGTGGGTCTCGCGGTATCATTGCAGCACTGGGGCCAGATGGTAAGCCCTCCCGTATCGTAGTTATCTA
CACGACGGGGAGTCAGGCAACTATGGATGAACGAAATAGACAGATCGCTGAGATAGGTGCCTCACTGATT
AAGCATTGGTAACTGTCAGACCAAGTTTACTCATATATACTTTAGATTGATTTAAAACTTCATTTTTAAT
TTAAAAGGATCTAGGTGAAGATCCTTTTTGATAATCTCATGACCAAAATCCCTTAACGTGAGTTTTCGTT
CCACTGAGCGTCAGACCCCGTAGAAAAGATCAAAGGATCTTCTTGAGATCCTTTTTTTCTGCGCGTAATC
TGCTGCTTGCAAACAAAAAAACCACCGCTACCAGCGGTGGTTTGTTTGCCGGATCAAGAGCTACCAACTC
TTTTTCCGAAGGTAACTGGCTTCAGCAGAGCGCAGATACCAAATACTGTTCTTCTAGTGTAGCCGTAGTT
AGGCCACCACTTCAAGAACTCTGTAGCACCGCCTACATACCTCGCTCTGCTAATCCTGTTACCAGTGGCT
GCTGCCAGTGGCGATAAGTCGTGTCTTACCGGGTTGGACTCAAGACGATAGTTACCGGATAAGGCGCAGC
GGTCGGGCTGAACGGGGGGTTCGTGCACACAGCCCAGCTTGGAGCGAACGACCTACACCGAACTGAGATA
CCTACAGCGTGAGCTATGAGAAAGCGCCACGCTTCCCGAAGGGAGAAAGGCGGACAGGTATCCGGTAAGC
GGCAGGGTCGGAACAGGAGAGCGCACGAGGGAGCTTCCAGGGGGAAACGCCTGGTATCTTTATAGTCCTG
TCGGGTTTCGCCACCTCTGACTTGAGCGTCGATTTTTGTGATGCTCGTCAGGGGGGCGGAGCCTATGGAA
AAACGCCAGCAACGCGGCCTTTTTACGGTTCCTGGCCTTTTGCTGGCCTTTTGCTCACATGTTCTTTCCT
GCGTTATCCCCTGATTCTGTGGATAACCGTATTACCGCCTTTGAGTGAGCTGATACCGCTCGCCGCAGCC
GAACGACCGAGCGCAGCGAGTCAGTGAGCGAGGAAGCGGAAGAGCGCCCAATACGCAAACCGCCTCTCCC
CGCGCGTTGGCCGATTCATTAATGCAGCTGTGGAATGTGTGTCAGTTAGGGTGTGGAAAGTCCCCAGGCT
CCCCAGCAGGCAGAAGTATGCAAAGCATGCATCTCAATTAGTCAGCAACCAGGTGTGGAAAGTCCCCAGG
CTCCCCAGCAGGCAGAAGTATGCAAAGCATGCATCTCAATTAGTCAGCAACCATAGTCCCGCCCCTAACT
CCGCCCATCCCGCCCCTAACTCCGCCCAGTTCCGCCCATTCTCCGCCCCATGGCTGACTAATTTTTTTTA
TTTATGCAGAGGCCGAGGCCGCCTCGGCCTCTGAGCTATTCCAGAAGTAGTGAGGAGGCTTTTTTGGAGG
CCTAGGCTTTTGCAAAAAGCTTGGACACAAGACAGGCTTGCGAGATATGTTTGAGAATACCACTTTATCC
CGCGTCAGGGAGAGGCAGTGCGTAAAAAGACGCGGACTCATGTGAAATACTGGTTTTTAGTGCGCCAGAT
CTCTATAATCTCGCGCAACCTATTTTCCCCTCGAACACTTTTTAAGCCGTAGATAAACAGGCTGGGACAC
TTCACATGAGCGAAAAATACATCGTCACCTGGGACATGTTGCAGATCCATGCACGTAAACTCGCAAGCCG
ACTGATGCCTTCTGAACAATGGAAAGGCATTATTGCCGTAAGCCGTGGCGGTCTGTACCGGGTGCGTTAC
TGGCGCGTGAACTGGGTATTCGTCATGTCGATACCGTTTGTATTTCCAGCTACGATCACGACAACCAGCG
CGAGCTTAAAGTGCTGAAACGCGCAGAAGGCGATGGCGAAGGCTTCATCGTTATTGATGACCTGGTGGAT
ACCGGTGGTACTGCGGTTGCGATTCGTGAAATGTATCCAAAAGCGCACTTTGTCACCATCTTCGCAAAAC
CGGCTGGTCGTCCGCTGGTTGATGACTATGTTGTTGATATCCCGCAAGATACCTGGATTGAACAGCCGTG
GGATATGGGCGTCGTATTCGTCCCGCCAATCTCCGGTCGCTAATCTTTTCAACGCCTGGCACTGCCGGGC
GTTGTTCTTTTTAACTTCAGGCGGGTTACAATAGTTTCCAGTAAGTATTCTGGAGGCTGCATCCATGACA
CAGGCAAACCTGAGCGAAACCCTGTTCAAACCCCGCTTTAAACATCCTGAAACCTCGACGCTAGTCCGCC
GCTTTAATCACGGCGCACAACCGCCTGTGCAGTCGGCCCTTGATGGTAAAACCATCCCTCACTGGTATCG
CATGATTAACCGTCTGATGTGGATCTGGCGCGGCATTGACCCACGCGAAATCCTCGACGTCCAGGCACGT
ATTGTGATGAGCGATGCCGAACGTACCGACGATGATTTATACGATACGGTGATTGGCTACCGTGGCGGCA
ACTGGATTTATGAGTGGGCCCCGGATCTTTGTGAAGGAACCTTACTTCTGTGGTGTGACATAATTGGACA
AACTACCTACAGAGATTTAAAGCTCTAAGGTAAATATAAAATTTTTAAGTGTATAATGTGTTAAACTACT
GATTCTAATTGTTTGTGTATTTTAGATTCCAACCTATGGAACTGATGAATGGGAGCAGTGGTGGAATGCC
TTTAATGAGGAAAACCTGTTTTGCTCAGAAGAAATGCCATCTAGTGATGATGAGGCTACTGCTGACTCTC
AACATTCTACTCCTCCAAAAAAGAAGAGAAAGGTAGAAGACCCCAAGGACTTTCCTTCAGAATTGCTAAG
TTTTTTGAGTCATGCTGTGTTTAGTAATAGAACTCTTGCTTGCTTTGCTATTTACACCACAAAGGAAAAA
GCTGCACTGCTATACAAGAAAATTATGGAAAAATATTCTGTAACCTTTATAAGTAGGCATAACAGTTATA
ATCATAACATACTGTTTTTTCTTACTCCACACAGGCATAGAGTGTCTGCTATTAATAACTATGCTCAAAA
ATTGTGTACCTTTAGCTTTTTAATTTGTAAAGGGGTTAATAAGGAATATTTGATGTATAGTGCCTTGACT
AGAGATCATAATCAGCCATACCACATTTGTAGAGGTTTTACTTGCTTTAAAAAACCTCCCACACCTCCCC
CTGAACCTGAAACATAAAATGAATGCAATTGTTGTTGTTAACTTGTTTATTGCAGCTTATAATGGTTACA
AATAAAGCAATAGCATCACAAATTTCACAAATAAAGCATTTTTTTCACTGCATTCTAGTTGTGGTTTGTC
CAAACTCATCAATGTATCTTATCATGTCTGGATCAACTGGATAACTCAAGCTAACCAAAATCATCCCAAA
CTTCCCACCCCATACCCTATTACCACTGCCAATTACCTGTGGTTTCATTTACTCTAAACCTGTGATTCCT
CTGAATTATTTTCATTTTAAAGAAATTGTATTTGTTAAATATGTACTACAAACTTAGTAGTTGGAAGGGC
TAATTCACTCCCAAAGAAGACAAGATATCCTTGATCTGTGGATCTACCACACACAAGGCTACTTCCCTGA
TTAGCAGAACTACACACCAGGGCCAGGGGTCAGATATCCACTGACCTTTGGATGGTGCTACAAGCTAGTA
CCAGTTGAGCCAGATAAGGTAGAAGAGGCCAATAAAGGAGAGAACACCAGCTTGTTACACCCTGTGAGCC
TGCATGGGATGGATGACCCGGAGAGAGAAGTGTTAGAGTGGAGGTTTGACAGCCGCCTAGCATTTCATCA
CGTGGCCCGAGAGCTGCATCCGGAGTACTTCAAGAACTGC
